Addgene plasmid #65436: pLPCX-IRES-GFP
Purpose: For transfection or retroviral production. Mammalian expression of EGFP driven by the ECMV IRES.
Depositing lab: Trond Aasen. Depositing organization: Vall d'Hebron Institut de Recerca (VHIR). Publication: Internal translation of the connexin 43 transcript. Salat-Canela C, Sese M, Peula C, Ramon y Cajal S, Aasen T. Cell Commun Signal. 2014 May 8;12:31. doi: 10.1186/1478-811X-12-31. PubMed 24884945.
Backbone
  Vector backbone: pLPCX
  Backbone manufacturer: Clontech
  Backbone size w/o insert (bp): 6264
  Vector type: Mammalian Expression, Retroviral
  Selectable markers: Puromycin
Growth in bacteria
  Bacterial resistance: Ampicillin, 100 μg/mL
  Growth temperature: 37°C
  Growth strain: DH5alpha
  Copy number: High Copy
Gene/Insert
  Gene/Insert name: IRES-GFP (alt name: EGFP)
  Insert size (bp): 1362
  Promoter: CMV
  Cloning method: Restriction Enzyme; 5′ cloning site XhoI (not destroyed); 3′ cloning site NotI (not destroyed)
  Sequencing primers: 5′ CMV-F; 3′ LNCX-3
Resource information
  A portion of this plasmid was derived from a plasmid made by: Initially cloned into pBluescript: IRES-GFP digested from pIRES2-EGFP Addgene plasmid 3178 from clontech using BamHI-NotI. IRES-GFP cloned from pBluescript into pLPCX using XhoI and NotI.
Terms and licenses: Academic/Nonprofit Terms; Industry Terms: Not Available to Industry
How to cite: pLPCX-IRES-GFP was a gift from Trond Aasen (Addgene plasmid # 65436 ; http://n2t.net/addgene:65436 ; RRID:Addgene_65436)
