[The description below was written by a language model from this plasmid's Addgene catalogue record and the feature table of its GenBank file.]
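Description:
pLPCX-IRES-GFP is a gammaretroviral mammalian expression vector built on the Clontech pLPCX backbone, usable either for direct transfection or for producing retrovirus. It is about 7.6 kb in total and is maintained in E. coli through a high-copy ColE1/pUC-type origin with ampicillin selection from the bla gene. The viral portion consists of a truncated 5' LTR of Moloney murine sarcoma virus origin, the MMLV Psi packaging signal with an adjoining truncated gag fragment lacking its start codon (a region that typically improves encapsidation of the genomic RNA), and a 3' MMLV LTR. No viral structural or enzymatic genes are annotated, so these functions would have to be supplied in trans for virus production.

Between the LTRs, a puromycin N-acetyltransferase gene sits directly downstream of the packaging region, with no separate promoter annotated, and allows puromycin selection of transfected or transduced cells. It is followed by an internal human CMV immediate-early enhancer/promoter, a multiple cloning site, and the insert: an encephalomyocarditis virus IRES (IRES2) followed by EGFP. This roughly 1.4 kb cassette originated from pIRES2-EGFP, was passed through pBluescript, and was placed into pLPCX between XhoI and NotI, both of which are retained. With no gene upstream, EGFP is translated from the CMV-driven transcript by cap-independent initiation at the IRES. A coding sequence cloned into the multiple cloning site would yield a bicistronic message in which EGFP fluorescence marks expressing cells. The empty vector can serve as a matched GFP-only control.

Two loxP sites are annotated in the plasmid backbone outside the LTRs; the record does not assign them a function.
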