LOCUS       Exported 7579 bp ds-DNA circular SYN 12-MAY-2021
DEFINITION  For transfection or retroviral production. Mammalian expression of
            EGFP driven by the ECMV IRES..
ACCESSION   .
VERSION     .
KEYWORDS    pLPCX-IRES-GFP
SOURCE      synthetic DNA construct
  ORGANISM  synthetic DNA construct
REFERENCE   1 (bases 1 to 7579)
  AUTHORS   Salat-Canela C, Sese M, Peula C, Ramon y Cajal S, Aasen T
  TITLE     Internal translation of the connexin 43 transcript.
  JOURNAL   Cell Commun Signal. 2014 May 8;12:31. doi: 10.1186/1478-811X-12-31.
  PUBMED    24884945
REFERENCE   2 (bases 1 to 7579)
  AUTHORS   .
  TITLE     Direct Submission
  JOURNAL   Exported May 12, 2021 from SnapGene Server 1.1.58
            http://www.snapgene.com
FEATURES             Location/Qualifiers
     source          1..7579
                     /organism="synthetic DNA construct"
                     /mol_type="other DNA"
     LTR             414..589
                     /label=5' LTR (truncated)
                     /note="truncated long terminal repeat from Moloney murine
                     sarcoma virus"
     misc_feature    652..851
                     /label=MMLV Psi
                     /note="packaging signal of Moloney murine leukemia virus
                     (MMLV)"
     CDS             1052..1468
                     /label=gag (truncated)
                     /note="truncated Moloney murine leukemia virus (MMLV) gag
                     gene lacking the start codon"
     primer_bind     1398..1420
                     /label=pLXSN 5'
                     /note="Murine stem cell virus, forward primer. Also called
                     MSCV"
     primer_bind     1436..1452
                     /label=pBABE 5'
                     /note="Psi packaging signal, forward primer for pBABE
                     vectors"
     CDS             1566..2165
                     /codon_start=1
                     /gene="pac from Streptomyces"
                     /product="puromycin N-acetyltransferase"
                     /label=PuroR
                     /note="confers resistance to puromycin"
                     /translation="MTEYKPTVRLATRDDVPRAVRTLAAAFADYPATRHTVDPDRHIER
                     VTELQELFLTRVGLDIGKVWVADDGAAVAVWTTPESVEAGAVFAEIGPRMAELSGSRLA
                     AQQQMEGLLAPHRPKEPAWFLATVGVSPDHQGKGLGSAVVLPGVEAAERAGVPAFLETS
                     APRNLPFYERLGFTVTADVECPKDRATWCMTRKPGA"
     primer_bind     complement(1566..1585)
                     /label=Puro-R
                     /note="Puromycin resistance gene, reverse primer. Also
                     called puro-variant-R"
     primer_bind     2062..2082
                     /label=Puro-F
                     /note="Puromycin resistance gene, forward primer"
     enhancer        2340..2643
                     /label=CMV enhancer
                     /note="human cytomegalovirus immediate early enhancer"
     promoter        2644..2847
                     /label=CMV promoter
                     /note="human cytomegalovirus (CMV) immediate early
                     promoter"
     primer_bind     2798..2818
                     /label=CMV-F
                     /note="Human CMV immediate early promoter, forward primer"
     misc_feature    2888..2944
                     /label=MCS
                     /note="multiple cloning site"
     misc_feature    2946..3532
                     /label=IRES2
                     /note="internal ribosome entry site (IRES) of the
                     encephalomyocarditis virus (EMCV)"
     primer_bind     complement(3113..3130)
                     /label=IRES reverse
                     /note="IRES internal ribosome entry site, reverse primer.
                     Also called pCDH-rev"
     primer_bind     3340..3359
                     /label=IRES-F
                     /note="IRES internal ribosome entry site, forward primer"
     CDS             3533..4252
                     /codon_start=1
                     /product="the original enhanced GFP (Yang et al., 1996)"
                     /label=EGFP
                     /note="mammalian codon-optimized"
                     /translation="MVSKGEELFTGVVPILVELDGDVNGHKFSVSGEGEGDATYGKLTL
                     KFICTTGKLPVPWPTLVTTLTYGVQCFSRYPDHMKQHDFFKSAMPEGYVQERTIFFKDD
                     GNYKTRAEVKFEGDTLVNRIELKGIDFKEDGNILGHKLEYNYNSHNVYIMADKQKNGIK
                     VNFKIRHNIEDGSVQLADHYQQNTPIGDGPVLLPDNHYLSTQSALSKDPNEKRDHMVLL
                     EFVTAAGITLGMDELYK"
     CDS             3533..4249
                     /codon_start=1
                     /product="enhanced GFP"
                     /label=EGFP
                     /translation="MVSKGEELFTGVVPILVELDGDVNGHKFSVSGEGEGDATYGKLTL
                     KFICTTGKLPVPWPTLVTTLTYGVQCFSRYPDHMKQHDFFKSAMPEGYVQERTIFFKDD
                     GNYKTRAEVKFEGDTLVNRIELKGIDFKEDGNILGHKLEYNYNSHNVYIMADKQKNGIK
                     VNFKIRHNIEDGSVQLADHYQQNTPIGDGPVLLPDNHYLSTQSALSKDPNEKRDHMVLL
                     EFVTAAGITLGMDELYK"
     primer_bind     complement(3578..3599)
                     /label=EGFP-N
                     /note="EGFP, reverse primer"
     primer_bind     complement(3839..3858)
                     /label=EXFP-R
                     /note="For distinguishing EGFP variants, reverse primer"
     primer_bind     4186..4207
                     /label=EGFP-C
                     /note="EGFP, forward primer"
     LTR             4318..4911
                     /note="long terminal repeat from Moloney murine leukemia
                     virus"
     primer_bind     complement(5014..5036)
                     /label=pGEX 3'
                     /note="pGEX vectors, reverse primer"
     protein_bind    complement(5164..5197)
                     /label=loxP
                     /bound_moiety="Cre recombinase"
                     /note="Cre-mediated recombination occurs in the 8-bp core
                     sequence (GCATACAT)."
     protein_bind    complement(5257..5290)
                     /label=loxP
                     /bound_moiety="Cre recombinase"
                     /note="Cre-mediated recombination occurs in the 8-bp core
                     sequence (GCATACAT)."
     primer_bind     5310..5329
                     /label=pRS-marker
                     /note="pRS vectors, use to sequence yeast selectable
                     marker"
     primer_bind     complement(5410..5427)
                     /label=L4440
                     /note="L4440 vector, forward primer"
     rep_origin      complement(5581..6169)
                     /direction=LEFT
                     /label=ori
                     /note="high-copy-number ColE1/pMB1/pBR322/pUC origin of
                     replication"
     primer_bind     complement(5661..5680)
                     /label=pBR322ori-F
                     /note="pBR322 origin, forward primer"
     CDS             complement(6340..7200)
                     /codon_start=1
                     /gene="bla"
                     /product="beta-lactamase"
                     /label=AmpR
                     /note="confers resistance to ampicillin, carbenicillin, and
                     related antibiotics"
                     /translation="MSIQHFRVALIPFFAAFCLPVFAHPETLVKVKDAEDQLGARVGYI
                     ELDLNSGKILESFRPEERFPMMSTFKVLLCGAVLSRVDAGQEQLGRRIHYSQNDLVEYS
                     PVTEKHLTDGMTVRELCSAAITMSDNTAANLLLTTIGGPKELTAFLHNMGDHVTRLDRW
                     EPELNEAIPNDERDTTMPAAMATTLRKLLTGELLTLASRQQLIDWMEADKVAGPLLRSA
                     LPAGWFIADKSGAGERGSRGIIAALGPDGKPSRIVVIYTTGSQATMDERNRQIAEIGAS
                     LIKHW"
     primer_bind     6963..6982
                     /label=Amp-R
                     /note="Ampicillin resistance gene, reverse primer"
     promoter        complement(7201..7305)
                     /gene="bla"
                     /label=AmpR promoter
     primer_bind     7373..7391
                     /label=pBRforEco
                     /note="pBR322 vectors, upsteam of EcoRI site, forward
                     primer"
ORIGIN
        1 tttgaaagac cccacccgta ggtggcaagc tagcttaagt aacgccactt tgcaaggcat
       61 ggaaaaatac ataactgaga atagaaaagt tcagatcaag gtcaggaaca aagaaacagc
      121 tgaataccaa acaggatatc tgtggtaagc ggttcctgcc ccggctcagg gccaagaaca
      181 gatgagacag ctgagtgatg ggccaaacag gatatctgtg gtaagcagtt cctgccccgg
      241 ctcggggcca agaacagatg gtccccagat gcggtccagc cctcagcagt ttctagtgaa
      301 tcatcagatg tttccagggt gccccaagga cctgaaaatg accctgtacc ttatttgaac
      361 taaccaatca gttcgcttct cgcttctgtt cgcgcgcttc cgctctccga gctcaataaa
      421 agagcccaca acccctcact cggcgcgcca gtcttccgat agactgcgtc gcccgggtac
      481 ccgtattccc aataaagcct cttgctgttt gcatccgaat cgtggtctcg ctgttccttg
      541 ggagggtctc ctctgagtga ttgactaccc acgacggggg tctttcattt gggggctcgt
      601 ccgggatttg gagacccctg cccagggacc accgacccac caccgggagg taagctggcc
      661 agcaacttat ctgtgtctgt ccgattgtct agtgtctatg tttgatgtta tgcgcctgcg
      721 tctgtactag ttagctaact agctctgtat ctggcggacc cgtggtggaa ctgacgagtt
      781 ctgaacaccc ggccgcaacc ctgggagacg tcccagggac tttgggggcc gtttttgtgg
      841 cccgacctga ggaagggagt cgatgtggaa tccgaccccg tcaggatatg tggttctggt
      901 aggagacgag aacctaaaac agttcccgcc tccgtctgaa tttttgcttt cggtttggaa
      961 ccgaagccgc gcgtcttgtc tgctgcagcg ctgcagcatc gttctgtgtt gtctctgtct
     1021 gactgtgttt ctgtatttgt ctgaaaatta gggccagact gttaccactc ccttaagttt
     1081 gaccttaggt cactggaaag atgtcgagcg gatcgctcac aaccagtcgg tagatgtcaa
     1141 gaagagacgt tgggttacct tctgctctgc agaatggcca acctttaacg tcggatggcc
     1201 gcgagacggc acctttaacc gagacctcat cacccaggtt aagatcaagg tcttttcacc
     1261 tggcccgcat ggacacccag accaggtccc ctacatcgtg acctgggaag ccttggcttt
     1321 tgacccccct ccctgggtca agccctttgt acaccctaag cctccgcctc ctcttcctcc
     1381 atccgccccg tctctccccc ttgaacctcc tcgttcgacc ccgcctcgat cctcccttta
     1441 tccagccctc actccttctc taggcgccgg aattgatccc ccgggctgca ggtcggccgc
     1501 cacgaccggt gccgccacca tcccctgacc cacgcccctg acccctcaca aggagacgac
     1561 cttccatgac cgagtacaag cccacggtgc gcctcgccac ccgcgacgac gtcccccggg
     1621 ccgtacgcac cctcgccgcc gcgttcgccg actaccccgc cacgcgccac accgtcgacc
     1681 cggaccgcca catcgagcgg gtcaccgagc tgcaagaact cttcctcacg cgcgtcgggc
     1741 tcgacatcgg caaggtgtgg gtcgcggacg acggcgccgc ggtggcggtc tggaccacgc
     1801 cggagagcgt cgaagcgggg gcggtgttcg ccgagatcgg cccgcgcatg gccgagttga
     1861 gcggttcccg gctggccgcg cagcaacaga tggaaggcct cctggcgccg caccggccca
     1921 aggagcccgc gtggttcctg gccaccgtcg gcgtctcgcc cgaccaccag ggcaagggtc
     1981 tgggcagcgc cgtcgtgctc cccggagtgg aggcggccga gcgcgccggg gtgcccgcct
     2041 tcctggagac ctccgcgccc cgcaacctcc ccttctacga gcggctcggc ttcaccgtca
     2101 ccgccgacgt cgagtgcccg aaggaccgcg cgacctggtg catgacccgc aagcccggtg
     2161 cctgacgccc gccccacgac ccgcagcgcc cgaccgaaag gagcgcacga ccccatggct
     2221 ccgaccgaag ccgacccggg cggccccgcc gaccccgcac ccgcccccga ggcccaccga
     2281 ctctagtaat agtaatcaat tacggggtca ttagttcata gcccatatat ggagttccgc
     2341 gttacataac ttacggtaaa tggcccgcct ggctgaccgc ccaacgaccc ccgcccattg
     2401 acgtcaataa tgacgtatgt tcccatagta acgccaatag ggactttcca ttgacgtcaa
     2461 tgggtggagt atttacggta aactgcccac ttggcagtac atcaagtgta tcatatgcca
     2521 agtacgcccc ctattgacgt caatgacggt aaatggcccg cctggcatta tgcccagtac
     2581 atgaccttat gggactttcc tacttggcag tacatctacg tattagtcat cgctattacc
     2641 atggtgatgc ggttttggca gtacatcaat gggcgtggat agcggtttga ctcacgggga
     2701 tttccaagtc tccaccccat tgacgtcaat gggagtttgt tttggcacca aaatcaacgg
     2761 gactttccaa aatgtcgtaa caactccgcc ccattgacgc aaatgggcgg taggcgtgta
     2821 cggtgggagg tctatataag cagagctggt ttagtgaacc gtcagatccg ctagcgctac
     2881 cggactcaga tctcgagctc aagcttcgaa ttctgcagtc gacggtaccg cgggcccggg
     2941 atccgcccct ctccctcccc cccccctaac gttactggcc gaagccgctt ggaataaggc
     3001 cggtgtgcgt ttgtctatat gttattttcc accatattgc cgtcttttgg caatgtgagg
     3061 gcccggaaac ctggccctgt cttcttgacg agcattccta ggggtctttc ccctctcgcc
     3121 aaaggaatgc aaggtctgtt gaatgtcgtg aaggaagcag ttcctctgga agcttcttga
     3181 agacaaacaa cgtctgtagc gaccctttgc aggcagcgga accccccacc tggcgacagg
     3241 tgcctctgcg gccaaaagcc acgtgtataa gatacacctg caaaggcggc acaaccccag
     3301 tgccacgttg tgagttggat agttgtggaa agagtcaaat ggctctcctc aagcgtattc
     3361 aacaaggggc tgaaggatgc ccagaaggta ccccattgta tgggatctga tctggggcct
     3421 cggtgcacat gctttacatg tgtttagtcg aggttaaaaa aacgtctagg ccccccgaac
     3481 cacggggacg tggttttcct ttgaaaaaca cgatgataat atggccacaa ccatggtgag
     3541 caagggcgag gagctgttca ccggggtggt gcccatcctg gtcgagctgg acggcgacgt
     3601 aaacggccac aagttcagcg tgtccggcga gggcgagggc gatgccacct acggcaagct
     3661 gaccctgaag ttcatctgca ccaccggcaa gctgcccgtg ccctggccca ccctcgtgac
     3721 caccctgacc tacggcgtgc agtgcttcag ccgctacccc gaccacatga agcagcacga
     3781 cttcttcaag tccgccatgc ccgaaggcta cgtccaggag cgcaccatct tcttcaagga
     3841 cgacggcaac tacaagaccc gcgccgaggt gaagttcgag ggcgacaccc tggtgaaccg
     3901 catcgagctg aagggcatcg acttcaagga ggacggcaac atcctggggc acaagctgga
     3961 gtacaactac aacagccaca acgtctatat catggccgac aagcagaaga acggcatcaa
     4021 ggtgaacttc aagatccgcc acaacatcga ggacggcagc gtgcagctcg ccgaccacta
     4081 ccagcagaac acccccatcg gcgacggccc cgtgctgctg cccgacaacc actacctgag
     4141 cacccagtcc gccctgagca aagaccccaa cgagaagcgc gatcacatgg tcctgctgga
     4201 gttcgtgacc gccgccggga tcactctcgg catggacgag ctgtacaagt aaagcggccg
     4261 cctcggccaa acatcgataa aataaaagat tttatttagt ctccagaaaa aggggggaat
     4321 gaaagacccc acctgtaggt ttggcaagct agcttaagta acgccatttt gcaaggcatg
     4381 gaaaaataca taactgagaa tagagaagtt cagatcaagg tcaggaacag atggaacagc
     4441 tgaatatggg ccaaacagga tatctgtggt aagcagttcc tgccccggct cagggccaag
     4501 aacagatgga acagctgaat atgggccaaa caggatatct gtggtaagca gttcctgccc
     4561 cggctcaggg ccaagaacag atggtcccca gatgcggtcc agccctcagc agtttctaga
     4621 gaaccatcag atgtttccag ggtgccccaa ggacctgaaa tgaccctgtg ccttatttga
     4681 actaaccaat cagttcgctt ctcgcttctg ttcgcgcgct tctgctcccc gagctcaata
     4741 aaagagccca caacccctca ctcggggcgc cagtcctccg attgactgag tcgcccgggt
     4801 acccgtgtat ccaataaacc ctcttgcagt tgcatccgac ttgtggtctc gctgttcctt
     4861 gggagggtct cctctgagtg attgactacc cgtcagcggg ggtctttcat ttgggggctc
     4921 gtccgggatc gggagacccc tgcccaggga ccaccgaccc accaccggga ggtaagctgg
     4981 ctgcctcgcg cgtttcggtg atgacggtga aaacctctga cacatgcagc tcccggagac
     5041 ggtcacagct tgtctgtaag cggatgccgg gagcagacaa gcccgtcagg gcgcgtcagc
     5101 gggtgttggc gggtgtcggg gcgcagccat gacccagtca cgtagcgata gcggagtgta
     5161 ctgataactt cgtataatgt atgctatacg aagttattag gtctgaagag gagtttacgt
     5221 ccagccaagc tagggccgcg atccggaacc cttaatataa cttcgtataa tgtatgctat
     5281 acgaagttat cagtactggc ttaactatgc ggcatcagag cagattgtac tgagagtgca
     5341 ccatatgcgg tgtgaaatac cgcacagatg cgtaaggaga aaataccgca tcaggcgctc
     5401 ttccgcttcc tcgctcactg actcgctgcg ctcggtcgtt cggctgcggc gagcggtatc
     5461 agctcactca aaggcggtaa tacggttatc cacagaatca ggggataacg caggaaagaa
     5521 catgtgagca aaaggccagc aaaaggccag gaaccgtaaa aaggccgcgt tgctggcgtt
     5581 tttccatagg ctccgccccc ctgacgagca tcacaaaaat cgacgctcaa gtcagaggtg
     5641 gcgaaacccg acaggactat aaagatacca ggcgtttccc cctggaagct ccctcgtgcg
     5701 ctctcctgtt ccgaccctgc cgcttaccgg atacctgtcc gcctttctcc cttcgggaag
     5761 cgtggcgctt tctcatagct cacgctgtag gtatctcagt tcggtgtagg tcgttcgctc
     5821 caagctgggc tgtgtgcacg aaccccccgt tcagcccgac cgctgcgcct tatccggtaa
     5881 ctatcgtctt gagtccaacc cggtaagaca cgacttatcg ccactggcag cagccactgg
     5941 taacaggatt agcagagcga ggtatgtagg cggtgctaca gagttcttga agtggtggcc
     6001 taactacggc tacactagaa ggacagtatt tggtatctgc gctctgctga agccagttac
     6061 cttcggaaaa agagttggta gctcttgatc cggcaaacaa accaccgctg gtagcggtgg
     6121 tttttttgtt tgcaagcagc agattacgcg cagaaaaaaa ggatctcaag aagatccttt
     6181 gatcttttct acggggtctg acgctcagtg gaacgaaaac tcacgttaag ggattttggt
     6241 catgagatta tcaaaaagga tcttcaccta gatcctttta aattaaaaat gaagttttaa
     6301 atcaatctaa agtatatatg agtaaacttg gtctgacagt taccaatgct taatcagtga
     6361 ggcacctatc tcagcgatct gtctatttcg ttcatccata gttgcctgac tccccgtcgt
     6421 gtagataact acgatacggg agggcttacc atctggcccc agtgctgcaa tgataccgcg
     6481 agacccacgc tcaccggctc cagatttatc agcaataaac cagccagccg gaagggccga
     6541 gcgcagaagt ggtcctgcaa ctttatccgc ctccatccag tctattaatt gttgccggga
     6601 agctagagta agtagttcgc cagttaatag tttgcgcaac gttgttgcca ttgctgcagg
     6661 catcgtggtg tcacgctcgt cgtttggtat ggcttcattc agctccggtt cccaacgatc
     6721 aaggcgagtt acatgatccc ccatgttgtg caaaaaagcg gttagctcct tcggtcctcc
     6781 gatcgttgtc agaagtaagt tggccgcagt gttatcactc atggttatgg cagcactgca
     6841 taattctctt actgtcatgc catccgtaag atgcttttct gtgactggtg agtactcaac
     6901 caagtcattc tgagaatagt gtatgcggcg accgagttgc tcttgcccgg cgtcaacacg
     6961 ggataatacc gcgccacata gcagaacttt aaaagtgctc atcattggaa aacgttcttc
     7021 ggggcgaaaa ctctcaagga tcttaccgct gttgagatcc agttcgatgt aacccactcg
     7081 tgcacccaac tgatcttcag catcttttac tttcaccagc gtttctgggt gagcaaaaac
     7141 aggaaggcaa aatgccgcaa aaaagggaat aagggcgaca cggaaatgtt gaatactcat
     7201 actcttcctt tttcaatatt attgaagcat ttatcagggt tattgtctca tgagcggata
     7261 catatttgaa tgtatttaga aaaataaaca aataggggtt ccgcgcacat ttccccgaaa
     7321 agtgccacct gacgtctaag aaaccattat tatcatgaca ttaacctata aaaataggcg
     7381 tatcacgagg ccctttcgtc ttcaagaatt gctagcaatt gctagcaatt gctagcaatt
     7441 cataccagat caccgaaaac tgtcctccaa atgtgtcccc ctcacactcc caaattcgcg
     7501 ggcttctgcc tcttagacca ctctacccta ttccccacac tcaccggagc caaagccgcg
     7561 gcccttccgt ttctttgct
//
