>Addgene plasmid #65436 | pLPCX-IRES-GFP | addgene partial sequence | sequence record 115106 | pBR322ori-F 5'-GGGAAACGCCTGGTATCTTT-3'
GCCACCTCTGACTTGAGCGTCGATTTTTGTGATGCTCGTCAGGGGGGCGGAGCCTATGGAAAAACGCCAG
CAACGCGGCCTTTTTACGGTTCCTGGCCTTTTGCTGGCCTTTTGCTCACATGTTCTTTCCTGCGTTATCC
CCTGATTCTGTGGATAACCGTATTACCGCCTTTGAGTGAGCTGATACCGCTCGCCGCAGCCGAACGACCG
AGCGCAGCGAGTCAGTGAGCGAGGAAGCGGAAGAGCGCCTGATGCGGTATTTTCTCCTTACGCATCTGTG
CGGTATTTCACACCGCATATGGTGCACTCTCAGTACAATCTGCTCTGATGCCGCATAGTTAAGCCAGTAC
TGATAACTTCGTATAGCATACATTATACGAAGTTATATTAAGGGTTCCGGATCGCGGCCCTAGCTTGGCT
GGACGTAAACTCCTCTTCAGACCTAATAACTTCGTATAGCATACATTATACGAAGTTATCAGTACACTCC
GCTATCGCTACGTGACTGGGTCATGGCTGCGCCCCGACACCCGCCAACACCCGCTGACGCGCCCTGACGG
GCTTGTCTGCTCCCGGCATCCGCTTACAGACAAGCTGTGACCGTCTCCGGGAGCTGCATGTGTCAGAGGT
TTTCACCGTCATCACCGAAACGCGCGAGGCAGCCAGCTTACCTCCCGGTGGTGGGTCGGTGGTCCCTGGG
CAGGGGTCTCCCGATCCCGGACGAGCCCCCAAATGAAAGACCCCCGCTGACGGGTAGTCAATCACTCAGA
GGAGACCCTCCCAAGGAACAGCGAGACCACAAGTCGGATGCAACTGCAAGAGGGTTTATTGGATACACGG
GTACCCGGGCGACTCAGTCAATCGGAGGACTGGCGCCCCGAGTGAGGGGTTGTGGGCTCTTTTATTGAGC
TCGGGGAGCAGAAGCGCGCGAACAGAAGCGAGAAGCGAACTGATTGGTTAGTTCAAATAAGGCACAGGGT
CATTTCAGGTCCTTGGGGCACCCTGGAAACATCTGATGGTTC
