>Addgene plasmid #65436 | pLPCX-IRES-GFP | addgene partial sequence | sequence record 115118 | pMX-L3205 5'-CCCTTTTTCTGGAGACTAAATAAA-3'
TTATCGATGTTTGGCCGAGGCGGCCGCTTTACTTGTACAGCTCGTCCATGCCGAGAGTGATCCCGGCGGC
GGTCACGAACTCCAGCAGGACCATGTGATCGCGCTTCTCGTTGGGGTCTTTGCTCAGGGCGGACTGGGTG
CTCAGGTAGTGGTTGTCGGGCAGCAGCACGGGGCCGTCGCCGATGGGGGTGTTCTGCTGGTAGTGGTCGG
CGAGCTGCACGCTGCCGTCCTCGATGTTGTGGCGGATCTTGAAGTTCACCTTGATGCCGTTCTTCTGCTT
GTCGGCCATGATATAGACGTTGTGGCTGTTGTAGTTGTACTCCAGCTTGTGCCCCAGGATGTTGCCGTCC
TCCTTGAAGTCGATGCCCTTCAGCTCGATGCGGTTCACCAGGGTGTCGCCCTCGAACTTCACCTCGGCGC
GGGTCTTGTAGTTGCCGTCGTCCTTGAAGAAGATGGTGCGCTCCTGGACGTAGCCTTCGGGCATGGCGGA
CTTGAAGAAGTCGTGCTGCTTCATGTGGTCGGGGTAGCGGCTGAAGCACTGCACGCCGTAGGTCAGGGTG
GTCACGAGGGTGGGCCAGGGCACGGGCAGCTTGCCGGTGGTGCAGATGAACTTCAGGGTCAGCTTGCCGT
AGGTGGCATCGCCCTCGCCCTCGCCGGACACGCTGAACTTGTGGCCGTTTACGTCGCCGTCCAGCTCGAC
CAGGATGGGCACCACCCCGGTGAACAGCTCCTCGCCCTTGCTCACCATGGTTGTGGCCATATTATCATCG
TGTTTTTCAAAGGAAAACCACGTCCCCGTGGTTCGGGGGGCCTAGACGTTTTTTTAACCTCGACTAAACA
CATGTAAAGCATGTGTACCGAGGCCCCAGATCAGATCCCATACAATGGGGTACCTTCTGGGCATCCTTCA
GCCCCTTGTTGAATACGCTTGAGGAGAGCCATTTGACTCTTTCCACAACTATCCAACTCACAACGTGGCA
CTGGGGTTGTGCCGCCTTTGCAGGT
