>Addgene plasmid #65436 | pLPCX-IRES-GFP | addgene partial sequence | sequence record 115855 | pCDH-rev 5'-GCATTCCTTTGGCGAGAG-3'
GCTCGTCAAGAAGACAGGGCCAGGTTTCCGGGCCCTCACATTGCCAAAAGACGGCAATATGGTGGAAAAT
AACATATAGACAAACGCACACCGGCCTTATTCCAAGCGGCTTCGGCCAGTAACGTTAGGGGGGGGGGAGG
GAGAGGGGCGGATCCCGGGCCCGCGGTACCGTCGACTGCAGAATTCGAAGCTTGAGCTCGAGATCTGAGT
CCGGTAGCGCTAGCGGATCTGACGGTTCACTAAACCAGCTCTGCTTATATAGACCTCCCACCGTACACGC
CTACCGCCCATTTGCGTCAATGGGGCGGAGTTGTTACGACATTTTGGAAAGTCCCGTTGATTTTGGTGCC
AAAACAAACTCCCATTGACGTCAATGGGGTGGAGACTTGGAAATCCCCGTGAGTCAAACCGCTATCCACG
CCCATTGATGTACTGCCAAAACCGCATCACCATGGTAATAGCGATGACTAATACGTAGATGTACTGCCAA
GTAGGAAAGTCCCATAAGGTCATGTACTGGGCATAATGCCAGGCGGGCCATTTACCGTCATTGACGTCAA
TAGGGGGCGTACTTGGCATATGATACACTTGATGTACTGCCAAGTGGGCAGTTTACCGTAAATACTCCAC
CCATTGACGTCAATGGAAAGTCCCTATTGGCGTTACTATGGGAACATACGTCATTATTGACGTCAATGGG
CGGGGGTCGTTGGGCGGTCAGCCAGGCGGGCCATTTACCGTAAGTTATGTAACGCGGAACTCCATATATG
GGCTATGAACTAATGACCCCGTAATTGATTACTATTACTAGAGTCGGTGGGCCTC
